>Addgene plasmid #177216 | mU6-sgSik1_1st-hU6-sgSik3_1st | addgene full sequence | sequence record 350028 | Addgene NGS Result
TAGAGTGGAGGTTTGACAGCCGCCTAGCATTTCATCACATGGCCCGAGAGCTGCATCCGGACTGTACTGG
GTCTCTCTGGTTAGACCAGATCTGAGCCTGGGAGCTCTCTGGCTAACTAGGGAACCCACTGCTTAAGCCT
CAATAAAGCTTGCCTTGAGTGCTTCAAGTAGTGTGTGCCCGTCTGTTGTGTGACTCTGGTAACTAGAGAT
CCCTCAGACCCTTTTAGTCAGTGTGGAAAATCTCTAGCAGCATGTGAGCAAAAGGCCAGCAAAAGGCCAG
GAACCGTAAAAAGGCCGCGTTGCTGGCGTTTTTCCATAGGCTCCGCCCCCCTGACGAGCATCACAAAAAT
CGACGCTCAAGTCAGAGGTGGCGAAACCCGACAGGACTATAAAGATACCAGGCGTTTCCCCCTGGAAGCT
CCCTCGTGCGCTCTCCTGTTCCGACCCTGCCGCTTACCGGATACCTGTCCGCCTTTCTCCCTTCGGGAAG
CGTGGCGCTTTCTCATAGCTCACGCTGTAGGTATCTCAGTTCGGTGTAGGTCGTTCGCTCCAAGCTGGGC
TGTGTGCACGAACCCCCCGTTCAGCCCGACCGCTGCGCCTTATCCGGTAACTATCGTCTTGAGTCCAACC
CGGTAAGACACGACTTATCGCCACTGGCAGCAGCCACTGGTAACAGGATTAGCAGAGCGAGGTATGTAGG
CGGTGCTACAGAGTTCTTGAAGTGGTGGCCTAACTACGGCTACACTAGAAGAACAGTATTTGGTATCTGC
GCTCTGCTGAAGCCAGTTACCTTCGGAAAAAGAGTTGGTAGCTCTTGATCCGGCAAACAAACCACCGCTG
GTAGCGGTGGTTTTTTTGTTTGCAAGCAGCAGATTACGCGCAGAAAAAAAGGATCTCAAGAAGATCCTTT
GATCTTTTCTACGGGGTCTGACGCTCAGTGGAACGAAAACTCACGTTAAGGGATTTTGGTCATGAGATTA
TCAAAAAGGATCTTCACCTAGATCCTTTTAAATTAAAAATGAAGTTTTAAATCAATCTAAAGTATATATG
AGTAAACTTGGTCTGACAGTTACCAATGCTTAATCAGTGAGGCACCTATCTCAGCGATCTGTCTATTTCG
TTCATCCATAGTTGCCTGACTCCCCGTCGTGTAGATAACTACGATACGGGAGGGCTTACCATCTGGCCCC
AGTGCTGCAATGATACCGCGAGACCCACGCTCACCGGCTCCAGATTTATCAGCAATAAACCAGCCAGCCG
GAAGGGCCGAGCGCAGAAGTGGTCCTGCAACTTTATCCGCCTCCATCCAGTCTATTAATTGTTGCCGGGA
AGCTAGAGTAAGTAGTTCGCCAGTTAATAGTTTGCGCAACGTTGTTGCCATTGCTACAGGCATCGTGGTG
TCACGCTCGTCGTTTGGTATGGCTTCATTCAGCTCCGGTTCCCAACGATCAAGGCGAGTTACATGATCCC
CCATGTTGTGCAAAAAAGCGGTTAGCTCCTTCGGTCCTCCGATCGTTGTCAGAAGTAAGTTGGCCGCAGT
GTTATCACTCATGGTTATGGCAGCACTGCATAATTCTCTTACTGTCATGCCATCCGTAAGATGCTTTTCT
GTGACTGGTGAGTACTCAACCAAGTCATTCTGAGAATAGTGTATGCGGCGACCGAGTTGCTCTTGCCCGG
CGTCAATACGGGATAATACCGCGCCACATAGCAGAACTTTAAAAGTGCTCATCATTGGAAAACGTTCTTC
GGGGCGAAAACTCTCAAGGATCTTACCGCTGTTGAGATCCAGTTCGATGTAACCCACTCGTGCACCCAAC
TGATCTTCAGCATCTTTTACTTTCACCAGCGTTTCTGGGTGAGCAAAAACAGGAAGGCAAAATGCCGCAA
AAAAGGGAATAAGGGCGACACGGAAATGTTGAATACTCATACTCTTCCTTTTTCAATATTATTGAAGCAT
TTATCAGGGTTATTGTCTCATGAGCGGATACATATTTGAATGTATTTAGAAAAATAAACAAATAGGGGTT
CCGCGCACATTTCCCCGAAAAGTGCCACCTGACGTCGACGGATCGGGAGATCTCCCGATCCCCTATGGTG
CACTCTCAGTACAATCTGCTCTGATGCCGCATAGTTAAGCCAGTATCTGCTCCCTGCTTGTGTGTTGGAG
GTCGCTGAGTAGTGCGCGAGCAAAATTTAAGCTACAACAAGGCAAGGCTTGACCGACAATTGCATGAAGA
ATCTGCTTAGGGTTAGGCGTTTTGCGCTGCTTCGCGATGTACGGGCCAGATATACGCGTTGACATTGATT
ATTGACTAGTTATTAATAGTAATCAATTACGGGGTCATTAGTTCATAGCCCATATATGGAGTTCCGCGTT
ACATAACTTACGGTAAATGGCCCGCCTGGCTGACCGCCCAACGACCCCCGCCCATTGACGTCAATAATGA
CGTATGTTCCCATAGTAACGCCAATAGGGACTTTCCATTGACGTCAATGGGTGGAGTATTTACGGTAAAC
TGCCCACTTGGCAGTACATCAAGTGTATCATATGCCAAGTACGCCCCCTATTGACGTCAATGACGGTAAA
TGGCCCGCCTGGCATTATGCCCAGTACATGACCTTATGGGACTTTCCTACTTGGCAGTACATCTACGTAT
TAGTCATCGCTATTACCATGGTGATGCGGTTTTGGCAGTACATCAATGGGCGTGGATAGCGGTTTGACTC
ACGGGGATTTCCAAGTCTCCACCCCATTGACGTCAATGGGAGTTTGTTTTGGCACCAAAATCAACGGGAC
TTTCCAAAATGTCGTAACAACTCCGCCCCATTGACGCAAATGGGCGGTAGGCGTGTACGGTGGGAGGTCT
ATATAAGCAGCGCGTTTTGCCTGTACTGGGTCTCTCTGGTTAGACCAGATCTGAGCCTGGGAGCTCTCTG
GCTAACTAGGGAACCCACTGCTTAAGCCTCAATAAAGCTTGCCTTGAGTGCTTCAAGTAGTGTGTGCCCG
TCTGTTGTGTGACTCTGGTAACTAGAGATCCCTCAGACCCTTTTAGTCAGTGTGGAAAATCTCTAGCAGT
GGCGCCCGAACAGGGACTTGAAAGCGAAAGGGAAACCAGAGGAGCTCTCTCGACGCAGGACTCGGCTTGC
TGAAGCGCGCACGGCAAGAGGCGAGGGGCGGCGACTGGTGAGTACGCCAAAAATTTTGACTAGCGGAGGC
TAGAAGGAGAGAGATGGGTGCGAGAGCGTCAGTATTAAGCGGGGGAGAATTAGATCGCGATGGGAAAAAA
TTCGGTTAAGGCCAGGGGGAAAGAAAAAATATAAATTAAAACATATAGTATGGGCAAGCAGGGAGCTAGA
ACGATTCGCAGTTAATCCTGGCCTGTTAGAAACATCAGAAGGCTGTAGACAAATACTGGGACAGCTACAA
CCATCCCTTCAGACAGGATCAGAAGAACTTAGATCATTATATAATACAGTAGCAACCCTCTATTGTGTGC
ATCAAAGGATAGAGATAAAAGACACCAAGGAAGCTTTAGACAAGATAGAGGAAGAGCAAAACAAAAGTAA
GACCACCGCACAGCAAGCGGCCGGCCGCTGATCTTCAGACCTGGAGGAGGAGATATGAGGGACAATTGGA
GAAGTGAATTATATAAATATAAAGTAGTAAAAATTGAACCATTAGGAGTAGCACCCACCAAGGCAAAGAG
AAGAGTGGTGCAGAGAGAAAAAAGAGCAGTGGGAATAGGAGCTTTGTTCCTTGGGTTCTTGGGAGCAGCA
GGAAGCACTATGGGCGCAGCGTCAATGACGCTGACGGTACAGGCCAGACAATTATTGTCTGGTATAGTGC
AGCAGCAGAACAATTTGCTGAGGGCTATTGAGGCGCAACAGCATCTGTTGCAACTCACAGTCTGGGGCAT
CAAGCAGCTCCAGGCAAGAATCCTGGCTGTGGAAAGATACCTAAAGGATCAACAGCTCCTGGGGATTTGG
GGTTGCTCTGGAAAACTCATTTGCACCACTGCTGTGCCTTGGAATGCTAGTTGGAGTAATAAATCTCTGG
AACAGATTTGGAATCACACGACCTGGATGGAGTGGGACAGAGAAATTAACAATTACACAAGCTTAATACA
CTCCTTAATTGAAGAATCGCAAAACCAGCAAGAAAAGAATGAACAAGAATTATTGGAATTAGATAAATGG
GCAAGTTTGTGGAATTGGTTTAACATAACAAATTGGCTGTGGTATATAAAATTATTCATAATGATAGTAG
GAGGCTTGGTAGGTTTAAGAATAGTTTTTGCTGTACTTTCTATAGTGAATAGAGTTAGGCAGGGATATTC
ACCATTATCGTTTCAGACCCACCTCCCAACCCCGAGGGGACCCGACAGGCCCGAAGGAATAGAAGAAGAA
GGTGGAGAGAGAGACAGAGACAGATCCATTCGATTAGTGAACGGATCGGCACTGCGTGCGCCAATTCTGC
AGACAAATGGCAGTATTCATCCACAATTTTAAAAGAAAAGGGGGGATTGGGGGGTACAGTGCAGGGGAAA
GAATAGTAGACATAATAGCAACAGACATACAAACTAAAGAATTACAAAAACAAATTACAAAAATTCAAAA
TTTTCGGGTTTATTACAGGGACAGCAGAGATCCAGTTTGGTTAGTACCGGGCCCGCTCTAGCCCTGCAGG
AACTGTTTAAACTGTGATCCGACGCGCCATCTCTAGGCCCGCGCCGGCCCCCTCGCACGGACTTGTGGGA
GAAGCTCGGCTACTCCCCTGCCCCGGTTAATTTGCATATAATATTTCCTAGTAACTATAGAGGCTTAATG
TGCGATAAAAGACAGATAATCTGTTCTTTTTAATACTAGCTACATTTTACATGATAGGCTTGGATTTCTA
TAAGAGATACAAATACTAAATTATTATTTTAAAAAACAGCACAAAAGGAAACTCACCCTAACTGTAAAGT
AATTGTGTGTTTTGAGACTATAAGTATCCCTTGGAGAACCACCTTGTTGGATCATGTCGGAGTTCAGTGG
TTTGAGAGCTAAGCAGAAAGCTGCATAGCAAGTTCAAATAAGGCTAGTCCGTACACAACTTGAAAAAGTG
GCAGCCGAGTCGGCTGCTTTTTTTGCTCGAATCTACACTCAGCTATGGCGCGCCCCAAGGTCGGGCAGGA
AGAGGGCCTATTTCCCATGATTCCTTCATATTTGCATATACGATACAAGGCTGTTAGAGAGATAATTGGA
ATTAATTTGACTGTAAACACAAAGATATTAGTACAAAATACGTGACGTAGAAAGTAATAATTTCTTGGGT
AGTTTGCAGTTTTAAAATTATGTTTTAAAATGGACTATCATATGCTTACCGTAACTTGAAAGTATTTCGA
TTTCTTGGCTTTATATATCTTGTGGAAAGCCAGAAACATGGTGGCAGAGAAGGAAGCTCGAGTTTCAGAG
CTAAGCACAAGAGTGCATAGCAAGTTGAAATAAGGCTAGTCCGTTTACAACTTGAAAAAGTGGCACCCGA
GTCGGGTGCTTTTTTTGTTTGGCGCGCCTATGGCTTAATTAACATGGCGGCCGCATTCTACCGGGTAGGG
GAGGCGCTTTTCCCAAGGCAGTCTGGAGCATGCGCTTTAGCAGCCCCGCTGGGCACTTGGCGCTACACAA
GTGGCCTCTGGCCTCGCACACATTCCACATCCACCGGTAGGCGCCAACCGGCTCCGTTCTTTGGTGGCCC
CTTCGCGCCACCTTCTACTCCTCCCCTAGTCAGGAAGTTCCCCCCCGCCCCGCAGCTCGCGTCGTGCAGG
ACGTGACAAATGGAAGTAGCACGTCTCACTAGTCTCGTGCAGATGGACAGCACCGCTGAGCAATGGAAGC
GGGTAGGCCTTTGGGGCAGCGGCCAATAGCAGCTTTGCTCCTTCGCTTTCTGGGCTCAGAGGCTGGGAAG
GGGTGGGTCCGGGGGCGGGCTCAGGGGCGGGCTCAGGGGCGGGGCGGGCGCCCGAAGGTCCTCCGGAGGC
CCGGCATTCTGCACGCTTCAAAAGCGCACGTCTGCCGCGCTGTTCTCCTCTTCCTCATCTCCGGGACCCG
GGATGCCCAAGAAGAAGAGGAAGGTGTCCAATTTACTGACCGTACACCAAAATTTGCCTGCATTACCGGT
CGATGCAACGAGTGATGAGGTTCGCAAGAACCTGATGGACATGTTCAGGGATCGCCAGGCGTTTTCTGAG
CATACCTGGAAAATGCTTCTGTCCGTTTGCCGGTCGTGGGCGGCATGGTGCAAGTTGAATAACCGGAAAT
GGTTTCCCGCAGAACCTGAAGATGTTCGCGATTATCTTCTATATCTTCAGGCGCGCGGTCTGGCAGTAAA
AACTATCCAGCAACATTTGGGCCAGCTAAACATGCTTCATCGTCGGTCCGGGCTGCCACGACCAAGTGAC
AGCAATGCTGTTTCACTGGTTATGCGGCGGATCCGAAAAGAAAACGTTGATGCCGGTGAACGTGCAAAAC
AGGCTCTAGCGTTCGAACGCACTGATTTCGACCAGGTTCGTTCACTCATGGAAAATAGCGATCGCTGCCA
GGATATACGTAATCTGGCATTTCTGGGGATTGCTTATAACACCCTGTTACGTATAGCCGAAATTGCCAGG
ATCAGGGTTAAAGATATCTCACGTACTGACGGTGGGAGAATGTTAATCCATATTGGCAGAACGAAAACGC
TGGTTAGCACCGCAGGTGTAGAGAAGGCACTTAGCCTGGGGGTAACTAAACTGGTCGAGCGATGGATTTC
CGTCTCTGGTGTAGCTGATGATCCGAATAACTACCTGTTTTGCCGGGTCAGAAAAAATGGTGTTGCCGCG
CCATCTGCCACCAGCCAGCTATCAACTCGCGCCCTGGAAGGGATTTTTGAAGCAACTCATCGATTGATTT
ACGGCGCTAAGGATGACTCTGGTCAGAGATACCTGGCCTGGTCTGGACACAGTGCCCGTGTCGGAGCCGC
GCGAGATATGGCCCGCGCTGGAGTTTCAATACCGGAGATCATGCAAGCTGGTGGCTGGACCAATGTAAAT
ATTGTCATGAACTATATCCGTAACCTGGATAGTGAAACAGGGGCAATGGTGCGCCTGCTGGAAGATGGCG
ATTAGCCATGTTTAAGGGTTCCGGTTCCACTAGGTACAATTCGATATCAAGCTTATCGATAATCAACCTC
TGGATTACAAAATTTGTGAAAGATTGACTGGTATTCTTAACTATGTTGCTCCTTTTACGCTATGTGGATA
CGCTGCTTTAATGCCTTTGTATCATGCTATTGCTTCCCGTATGGCTTTCATTTTCTCCTCCTTGTATAAA
TCCTGGTTGCTGTCTCTTTATGAGGAGTTGTGGCCCGTTGTCAGGCAACGTGGCGTGGTGTGCACTGTGT
TTGCTGACGCAACCCCCACTGGTTGGGGCATTGCCACCACCTGTCAGCTCCTTTCCGGGACTTTCGCTTT
CCCCCTCCCTATTGCCACGGCGGAACTCATCGCCGCCTGCCTTGCCCGCTGCTGGACAGGGGCTCGGCTG
TTGGGCACTGACAATTCCGTGGTGTTGTCGGGGAAATCATCGTCCTTTCCTTGGCTGCTCGCCTGTGTTG
CCACCTGGATTCTGCGCGGGACGTCCTTCTGCTACGTCCCTTCGGCCCTCAATCCAGCGGACCTTCCTTC
CCGCGGCCTGCTGCCGGCTCTGCGGCCTCTTCCGCGTCTTCGCCTTCGCCCTCAGACGAGTCGGATCTCC
CTTTGGGCCGCCTCCCCGCATCGATACCGTCGACCTCGATCGAGACCTAGAAAAACATGGAGCAATCACA
AGTAGCAATACAGCAGCTACCAATGCTGATTGTGCCTGGCTAGAAGCACAAGAGGAGGAGGAGGTGGGTT
TTCCAGTCACACCTCAGGTACCTTTAAGACCAATGACTTACAAGGCAGCTGTAGATCTTAGCCACTTTTT
AAAAGAAAAGGGGGGACTGGAAGGGCTAATTCACTCCCAACGAAGACAAGATATCCTTGATCTGTGGATC
TACCACACACAAGGCTACTTCCCTGATTGGCAGAACTACACACCAGGGCCAGGGATCAGATATCCACTGA
CCTTTGGATGGTGCTACAAGCTAGTACCAGTTGAGCAAGAGAAGGTAGAAGAAGCCAATGAAGGAGAGAA
CACCCGCTTGTTACACCCTGTGAGCCTGCATGGGATGGATGACCCGGAGAGAGAAGTAT
Features (pLannotate 1.2.2; 21 found; start..end, strand, type, name):
     69..249     +  LTR            5' LTR (truncated): truncated 5' long terminal repeat (LTR) from HIV-1
    311..899     -  rep_origin     ori: high-copy-number ColE1/pMB1/pBR322/pUC origin of replication
   1070..1930    -  CDS            AmpR: β-lactamase; bla; confers resistance to ampicillin, carbenicillin, and related antibiotics
   1931..2035    -  promoter       AmpR promoter: bla
   2094..2146    -  misc_feature   bom (fragment): basis of mobility region from pBR322
   2301..2680    +  enhancer       CMV enhancer: human cytomegalovirus immediate early enhancer
   2681..2880    +  promoter       CMV promoter: human cytomegalovirus (CMV) immediate early promoter
   2898..3078    +  LTR            5' LTR (truncated): truncated 5' long terminal repeat (LTR) from HIV-1
   3125..3250    +  misc_feature   HIV-1 Ψ: packaging signal of human immunodeficiency virus type 1
   3234..3572    +  CDS            HIV-1 gag (fragment): gag protein from human immunodeficiency virus 1; gag
   3747..3980    +  misc_feature   RRE: The Rev response element (RRE) of HIV-1 allows for Rev-dependent mRNA export from the nucleus to the cytoplasm.
   4357..4457    +  CDS            Rev (fragment): human immunodeficiency virus 1 (HIV-1) Rev protein; rev; enhances nuclear export of unspliced and incompletely spliced viral mRNAs
   4507..4624    +  misc_feature   cPPT/CTS: central polypurine tract and central termination sequence of HIV-1
   4706..5008    +  promoter       U6 promoter: RNA polymerase III promoter for mouse U6 snRNA (Das et al., 1988)
   5182..5419    +  promoter       U6 promoter: RNA polymerase III promoter for human U6 snRNA
   5593..6085    +  promoter       PGK promoter: mouse phosphoglycerate kinase 1 promoter
   6115..7145    +  CDS            Cre (fragment): site-specific recombinase Cre is a site-specific recombinase from bacteriophage P1. Recombination occurs at loxP sequences.
   7178..7201    +  misc_feature   MCS (fragment): pBluescript multiple cloning site
   7201..7789    +  misc_feature   WPRE: woodchuck hepatitis virus posttranscriptional regulatory element
   7790..7809    +  misc_feature   MCS (fragment): pBluescript multiple cloning site
   7811..62      +  CDS            nef (fragment) (across the origin): NEF_HV1LA - Experimental evidence at protein level: Swiss-Prot protein existence level 1. Extracellular Nef protein targets CD4(+) T-lymphocytes for apoptosis by interacting with CXCR4 surface receptors. From Human immunodeficiency virus type 1 group M subtype B (isolate Lai) (HIV-1).
