[The description below was written by a language model from this plasmid's Addgene catalogue record and pLannotate feature annotations shown in this document.]
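Description:
mU6-sgSik1_1st-hU6-sgSik3_1st is an 8.2 kb lentiviral transfer plasmid built on the pLL3.3 backbone. It delivers two CRISPR guide RNAs together with Cre recombinase. In bacteria it is maintained through a high-copy ColE1/pUC-type origin and selected with ampicillin via the β-lactamase gene. The viral portion is an HIV-1-derived vector. A CMV enhancer/promoter fused to a truncated 5' LTR drives transcription of the viral genome in packaging cells. This is followed by the Ψ packaging signal with a gag fragment, the Rev response element for Rev-dependent nuclear export, and the cPPT/CTS element. A WPRE sits downstream of the payload to boost transcript expression, and a second truncated LTR, preceded by a nef-derived fragment, closes the provirus.

The payload consists of two tandem RNA polymerase III cassettes and one Pol II cassette. The mouse U6 promoter drives the first guide and the human U6 promoter drives the second; using two different U6 promoters reduces repeated sequence within the vector. By its name and insert field, the guides target mouse Sik1 and Sik3. The catalogue purpose line instead describes a Sik3-targeting guide paired with a non-targeting guide, so the record is internally inconsistent on the identity of the first guide. Downstream, the mouse PGK promoter expresses Cre, annotated as a near-full-length fragment. No Cas9 is encoded, so the nuclease must come from the target cells or animal. The arrangement suits systems in which Cre activates loxP-controlled alleles while the guides direct editing of the target genes in the same transduced cells, although the record does not state a specific application.
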