Addgene plasmid #177216: mU6-sgSik1_1st-hU6-sgSik3_1st
Purpose: Expresses a Sik3-targeting and a non-targeting gRNAs and Cre-recombinase
Depositing lab: Monte Winslow. Depositing organization: Stanford University.
Backbone
  Vector backbone: pLL3.3
  Vector type: Lentiviral
Growth in bacteria
  Bacterial resistance: Ampicillin, 100 μg/mL
  Growth temperature: 37°C
  Growth strain: NEB Stable
  Copy number: High Copy
Gene/Insert
  Gene/Insert name: sgSik1_1st/sgSik3_1st
  gRNA/shRNA sequence: GATCATGTCGGAGTTCAGTG/TGGCAGAGAAGGAAGCTCGA
  Species: M. musculus (mouse)
  Promoter: mU6/hU6
  Cloning method: Gibson Cloning
Terms and licenses: Academic/Nonprofit Terms; Industry Terms: Not Available to Industry
How to cite: mU6-sgSik1_1st-hU6-sgSik3_1st was a gift from Monte Winslow (Addgene plasmid # 177216 ; http://n2t.net/addgene:177216 ; RRID:Addgene_177216)
